Addgene plasmid #114185: M3-PSCFP2
Purpose: studying clustering of M3 receptors by superresolution microscopy (PALM)
Depositing lab: Aleksandra Radenovic. Depositing organization: Swiss Federal Institute of Technology (EPFL). Publication: Cell type-specific beta2-adrenergic receptor clusters identified using photoactivated localization microscopy are not lipid raft related, but depend on actin cytoskeleton integrity. Scarselli M, Annibale P, Radenovic A. J Biol Chem. 2012 May 11;287(20):16768-80. doi: 10.1074/jbc.M111.329912. Epub 2012 Mar 22. PubMed 22442147.
Backbone
  Vector backbone: pPS-CFP2-N
  Backbone manufacturer: Evrogen
  Backbone size w/o insert (bp): 4700
  Modifications to backbone: pcDNA3.1-M3 receptor (wt) was purchased from cDNA.org. They amplified M3 by PCR from human whole brain cDNA (Clontech).
  Vector type: Mammalian Expression
  Selectable markers: Neomycin (select with G418)
Growth in bacteria
  Bacterial resistance: Kanamycin, 50 μg/mL
  Growth temperature: 37°C
  Growth strain: DH5alpha
  Copy number: Unknown
Gene/Insert
  Gene/Insert name: Muscarin acetylcholine receptor 3 (alt names: M3; CHRM3)
  Species: H. sapiens (human)
  Insert size (bp): 1790
  Entrez Gene: CHRM3 (a.k.a. EGBRS, HM3, PBS, m3AChR)
  Promoter: CMV
  Tag / fusion protein: 3xHA (N terminal on insert); PS-CFP2 (C terminal on insert)
  Cloning method: Restriction Enzyme; 5′ cloning site unknown (unknown if destroyed); 3′ cloning site unknown (unknown if destroyed)
  Sequencing primers: 5′ unknown
Terms and licenses: Academic/Nonprofit Terms; Industry Terms: Not Available to Industry
How to cite: M3-PSCFP2 was a gift from Aleksandra Radenovic (Addgene plasmid # 114185 ; http://n2t.net/addgene:114185 ; RRID:Addgene_114185)
