[The description below was written by a language model from this plasmid's Addgene catalogue record and pLannotate feature annotations shown in this document.]
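Description:
M3-PSCFP2 is a mammalian expression plasmid built on the Evrogen pPS-CFP2-N backbone, in which the human muscarinic acetylcholine receptor M3 (CHRM3) is expressed as a fusion to the photoswitchable fluorescent protein PS-CFP2. The sequenced plasmid is about 6.6 kb. Transcription is driven by the human cytomegalovirus immediate early enhancer and promoter and terminated by an SV40 polyadenylation signal. The open reading frame begins with a 3xHA epitope tag at the receptor's N terminus, continues through the full CHRM3 coding sequence, and is joined through a short stretch of residual multiple cloning site to a mammalian codon-optimized PS-CFP2 at the C terminus. According to the record, the receptor cDNA came from a commercial pcDNA3.1-M3 clone that had been amplified from human whole brain cDNA. The restriction sites used for subcloning are not recorded.

The plasmid is propagated in E. coli through a high-copy ColE1/pUC-type origin and also carries an f1 phage origin. A single Tn5 aminoglycoside phosphotransferase gene (NeoR/KanR) provides selection in both hosts. A bacterial promoter drives it for kanamycin resistance in E. coli, and the SV40 early promoter drives it for G418 selection of mammalian cells, with an HSV TK polyadenylation signal downstream. The small RSF ori, ble, large T antigen and bGH poly(A) hits in the annotation are partial matches, most likely backbone remnants rather than functional elements.

PS-CFP2 converts irreversibly from cyan to green emission on violet illumination, which allows individual molecules to be activated and localized one at a time. The construct was made to study clustering of M3 receptors by photoactivated localization microscopy (PALM), and the HA tag offers an additional handle for antibody detection of the receptor.
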