Features (pLannotate 1.2.2; 20 found; start..end, strand, type, name):
      1..30      +  rep_origin     RSF ori (fragment): Plasmids containing the RSF 1030 origin of replication can be propagated in E. coli cells that contain additional plasmids with compatible origins.
     98..401     +  enhancer       CMV enhancer: human cytomegalovirus immediate early enhancer
    402..605     +  promoter       CMV promoter: human cytomegalovirus (CMV) immediate early promoter
    628..671     +  misc_feature   MCS (fragment): multiple cloning site
    687..703     +  CDS            3xHA (fragment): three tandem HA epitope tags
    714..730     +  CDS            3xHA (fragment): three tandem HA epitope tags
    741..767     +  CDS            3xHA (fragment): three tandem HA epitope tags
    771..2537    +  CDS            CHRM3: ACM3_HUMAN - Experimental evidence at protein level: Swiss-Prot protein existence level 1. The muscarinic acetylcholine receptor mediates various cellular responses, including inhibition of adenylate cyclase, breakdown of phosphoinositides and modulation of potassium channels through the action of G proteins. Primary transducing effect is Pi turnover. From Homo sapiens (Human).
   2539..2557    +  misc_feature   MCS (fragment): multiple cloning site
   2565..3281    +  CDS            PS-CFP2: photoswitchable cyan-to-green fluorescent protein mammalian codon-optimized
   3298..3381    +  CDS            large T antigen (fragment): large T antigen from SV40 (simian virus 40)
   3404..3525    +  polyA_signal   SV40 poly(A) signal: SV40 polyadenylation signal
   3559..3987    -  rep_origin     f1 ori (sequence partly withheld): f1 bacteriophage origin of replication; arrow indicates direction of (+) strand synthesis
   4014..4118    +  promoter       AmpR promoter: bla
   4120..4477    +  promoter       SV40 promoter: SV40 enhancer and early promoter
   4512..5306    +  CDS            NeoR/KanR: aminoglycoside phosphotransferase from Tn5; aph(3')-II (or nptII); confers resistance to neomycin, kanamycin, and G418 (Geneticin®)
   5327..5479    +  CDS            ble (fragment): BLE_KLEPN - Experimental evidence at protein level: Swiss-Prot protein existence level 1. Binding protein with a strong affinity to the bleomycin family of antibiotics. Binds to CL990; an antimitotic-antibiotic compound. From Klebsiella pneumoniae.
   5538..5585    +  polyA_signal   HSV TK poly(A) signal: herpes simplex virus thymidine kinase polyadenylation signal (Cole and Stacy, 1985)
   5676..5692    -  polyA_signal   bGH poly(A) signal (fragment): bovine growth hormone polyadenylation signal
   5914..6502    +  rep_origin     ori: high-copy-number ColE1/pMB1/pBR322/pUC origin of replication
>Addgene plasmid #114185 | M3-PSCFP2 | addgene full sequence | sequence record 224300 | Addgene NGS Result
CCCTGATTCTGTGGATAACCGTATTACCGCCATGCATTAGTTATTAATAGTAATCAATTACGGGGTCATT
AGTTCATAGCCCATATATGGAGTTCCGCGTTACATAACTTACGGTAAATGGCCCGCCTGGCTGACCGCCC
AACGACCCCCGCCCATTGACGTCAATAATGACGTATGTTCCCATAGTAACGCCAATAGGGACTTTCCATT
GACGTCAATGGGTGGAGTATTTACGGTAAACTGCCCACTTGGCAGTACATCAAGTGTATCATATGCCAAG
TACGCCCCCTATTGACGTCAATGACGGTAAATGGCCCGCCTGGCATTATGCCCAGTACATGACCTTATGG
GACTTTCCTACTTGGCAGTACATCTACGTATTAGTCATCGCTATTACCATGGTGATGCGGTTTTGGCAGT
ACATCAATGGGCGTGGATAGCGGTTTGACTCACGGGGATTTCCAAGTCTCCACCCCATTGACGTCAATGG
GAGTTTGTTTTGGCACCAAAATCAACGGGACTTTCCAAAATGTCGTAACAACTCCGCCCCATTGACGCAA
ATGGGCGGTAGGCGTGTACGGTGGGAGGTCTATATAAGCAGAGCTGGTTTAGTGAACCGTCAGATCCGCT
AGCGCTACCGGACTCAGATCTCGAGCTCAAGCTTCGAATTCCTTGGTACCACCATGTACCCATACGATGT
TCCAGATTACGCTTACCCATACGATGTTCCAGATTACGCTTACCCATACGATGTTCCAGATTACGCTGAT
ACCTTGCACAATAACAGTACAACCTCGCCTTTGTTTCCAAACATCAGCTCCTCCTGGATACACAGCCCCT
CCGATGCAGGGCTGCCCCCGGGAACCGTCACTCATTTCGGCAGCTACAATGTTTCTCGAGCAGCTGGCAA
TTTCTCCTCTCCAGACGGTACCACCGATGACCCTCTGGGAGGTCATACCGTCTGGCAAGTGGTCTTCATC
GCTTTCTTAACGGGCATCCTGGCCTTGGTGACCATCATCGGCAACATCCTGGTAATTGTGTCATTTAAGG
TCAACAAGCAGCTGAAGACGGTCAACAACTACTTCCTCTTAAGCCTGGCCTGTGCCGATCTGATTATCGG
GGTCATTTCAATGAATCTGTTTACGACCTACATCATCATGAATCGATGGGCCTTAGGGAACTTGGCCTGT
GACCTCTGGCTTGCCATTGACTACGTAGCCAGCAATGCCTCTGTTATGAATCTTCTGGTCATCAGCTTTG
ACAGATACTTTTCCATCACGAGGCCGCTCACGTACCGAGCCAAACGAACAACAAAGAGAGCCGGTGTGAT
GATCGGTCTGGCTTGGGTCATCTCCTTTGTCCTTTGGGCTCCTGCCATCTTGTTCTGGCAATACTTTGTT
GGAAAGAGAACTGTGCCTCCGGGAGAGTGCTTCATTCAGTTCCTCAGTGAGCCCACCATTACTTTTGGCA
CAGCCATCGCTGCTTTTTATATGCCTGTCACCATTATGACTATTTTATACTGGAGGATCTATAAGGAAAC
TGAAAAGCGTACCAAAGAGCTTGCTGGCCTGCAAGCCTCTGGGACAGAGGCAGAGACAGAAAACTTTGTC
CACCCCACGGGCAGTTCTCGAAGCTGCAGCAGTTACGAACTTCAACAGCAAAGCATGAAACGCTCCAACA
GGAGGAAGTATGGCCGCTGCCACTTCTGGTTCACAACCAAGAGCTGGAAACCCAGCTCCGAGCAGATGGA
CCAAGACCACAGCAGCAGTGACAGTTGGAACAACAATGATGCTGCTGCCTCCCTGGAGAACTCCGCCTCC
TCCGACGAGGAGGACATTGGCTCCGAGACGAGAGCCATCTACTCCATCGTGCTCAAGCTTCCGGGTCACA
GCACCATCCTCAACTCCACCAAGTTACCCTCATCGGACAACCTGCAGGTGCCTGAGGAGGAGCTGGGGAT
GGTGGACTTGGAGAGGAAAGCCGACAAGCTGCAGGCCCAGAAGAGCGTGGACGATGGAGGCAGTTTTCCA
AAAAGCTTCTCCAAGCTTCCCATCCAGCTAGAGTCAGCCGTGGACACAGCTAAGACTTCTGACGTCAACT
CCTCAGTGGGTAAGAGCACGGCCACTCTACCTCTGTCCTTCAAGGAAGCCACTCTGGCCAAGAGGTTTGC
TCTGAAGACCAGAAGTCAGATCACTAAGCGGAAAAGGATGTCCCTGGTCAAGGAGAAGAAAGCGGCCCAG
ACCCTCAGTGCGATCTTGCTTGCCTTCATCATCACTTGGACCCCATACAACATCATGGTTCTGGTGAACA
CCTTTTGTGACAGCTGCATACCCAAAACCTTTTGGAATCTGGGCTACTGGCTGTGCTACATCAACAGCAC
CGTGAACCCCGTGTGCTATGCTCTGTGCAACAAAACATTCAGAACCACTTTCAAGATGCTGCTGCTGTGC
CAGTGTGACAAAAAAAAGAGGCGCAAGCAGCAGTACCAGCAGAGACAGTCGGTCATTTTTCACAAGCGCG
CACCCGAGCAGGCCTTGGGGGCCCGGGATCCACCGGTCGCCACCATGAGCAAGGGCGCCGAGCTGTTCAC
CGGCATCGTGCCCATCCTGATCGAGCTGAATGGCGATGTGAATGGCCACAAGTTCAGCGTGAGCGGCGAG
GGCGAGGGCGATGCCACCTACGGCAAGCTGACCCTGAAGTTCATCTGCACCACCGGCAAGCTGCCTGTGC
CCTGGCCCACCCTGGTGGCCACCCTGAGCTACGGCGTGCAGTGCTTCTCACGCTACCCCGATCACATGAA
GCAGCACGACTTCTTCAAGAGCGCCATGCCTGAGGGCTACATCCAGGAGCGCACCATCTTCTTCGAGGAT
GACGGCAACTACAAGACGCGCGCCGAGGTGAAGTTCGAGGGCGATACCCTGGTGAGTCGCATCGAGCTGA
CCGGCACTGATTTCAAGGAGGATGGCAACATCCTGGGCAATAAGATGGAGTACAACTACAACGCCACCAA
TGTGTACATCGTGGCCGACAAGGCCAGGAATGGCATCAAGGTGAACTTCAAGGTCCGCCACAACATCAAG
GATGGCAGCGTGCAGCTGGCCGACCACTACCAGCAGAATACCCCCATCGGCGATGGCCCTGTGCTGCTGC
CCGATAACCACTACCTGTCCACCCAGAGCGCCCTGTCCAAGGACCCCAACGAGAAGCGCGATCACATGAT
CTACCTCGAGTTCGTGACCGCCGCCGCCATCACCCACGGCATGGATGAGCTGTACAAGTAAAGCGGCCGC
GACTCTAGATCATAATCAGCCATACCACATTTGTAGAGGTTTTACTTGCTTTAAAAAACCTCCCACACCT
CCCCCTGAACCTGAAACATAAAATGAATGCAATTGTTGTTGTTAACTTGTTTATTGCAGCTTATAATGGT
TACAAATAAAGCAATAGCATCACAAATTTCACAAATAAAGCATTTTTTTCACTGCATTCTAGTTGTGGTT
TGTCCAAACTCATCAATGTATCTTAAGGCGTAAATTGTAAGCGTTAATATTTTGTTAAAATTCGCGTTAA
ATTTTTGTTAAATCAGCTCATTTTTTAACCAATAGGCCGAAATCGGCAAAATCCCTTATAAATCAAAAGA
ATAGACCGAGATAGGGT
[37 nt withheld, positions 3658-3694]
AAAGAACGTGGACTCCAACGTCAAAGG
[49 nt withheld, positions 3722-3770]
T
[91 nt withheld, positions 3772-3862]
G
[124 nt withheld, positions 3864-3987]
CAGGTGGCACTTTTCGGGGAAATGTGCGCGGAACCCCTATTTGTTTATTTTTCTAAATACATTCAAATAT
GTATCCGCTCATGAGACAATAACCCTGATAAATGCTTCAATAATATTGAAAAAGGAAGAGTCCTGAGGCG
GAAAGAACCAGCTGTGGAATGTGTGTCAGTTAGGGTGTGGAAAGTCCCCAGGCTCCCCAGCAGGCAGAAG
TATGCAAAGCATGCATCTCAATTAGTCAGCAACCAGGTGTGGAAAGTCCCCAGGCTCCCCAGCAGGCAGA
AGTATGCAAAGCATGCATCTCAATTAGTCAGCAACCATAGTCCCGCCCCTAACTCCGCCCATCCCGCCCC
TAACTCCGCCCAGTTCCGCCCATTCTCCGCCCCATGGCTGACTAATTTTTTTTATTTATGCAGAGGCCGA
GGCCGCCTCGGCCTCTGAGCTATTCCAGAAGTAGTGAGGAGGCTTTTTTGGAGGCCTAGGCTTTTGCAAA
GATCGATCAAGAGACAGGATGAGGATCGTTTCGCATGATTGAACAAGATGGATTGCACGCAGGTTCTCCG
GCCGCTTGGGTGGAGAGGCTATTCGGCTATGACTGGGCACAACAGACAATCGGCTGCTCTGATGCCGCCG
TGTTCCGGCTGTCAGCGCAGGGGCGCCCGGTTCTTTTTGTCAAGACCGACCTGTCCGGTGCCCTGAATGA
ACTGCAAGACGAGGCAGCGCGGCTATCGTGGCTGGCCACGACGGGCGTTCCTTGCGCAGCTGTGCTCGAC
GTTGTCACTGAAGCGGGAAGGGACTGGCTGCTATTGGGCGAAGTGCCGGGGCAGGATCTCCTGTCATCTC
ACCTTGCTCCTGCCGAGAAAGTATCCATCATGGCTGATGCAATGCGGCGGCTGCATACGCTTGATCCGGC
TACCTGCCCATTCGACCACCAAGCGAAACATCGCATCGAGCGAGCACGTACTCGGATGGAAGCCGGTCTT
GTCGATCAGGATGATCTGGACGAAGAGCATCAGGGGCTCGCGCCAGCCGAACTGTTCGCCAGGCTCAAGG
CGAGCATGCCCGACGGCGAGGATCTCGTCGTGACCCATGGCGATGCCTGCTTGCCGAATATCATGGTGGA
AAATGGCCGCTTTTCTGGATTCATCGACTGTGGCCGGCTGGGTGTGGCGGACCGCTATCAGGACATAGCG
TTGGCTACCCGTGATATTGCTGAAGAGCTTGGCGGCGAATGGGCTGACCGCTTCCTCGTGCTTTACGGTA
TCGCCGCTCCCGATTCGCAGCGCATCGCCTTCTATCGCCTTCTTGACGAGTTCTTCTGAGCGGGACTCTG
GGGTTCGAAATGACCGACCAAGCGACGCCCAACCTGCCATCACGAGATTTCGATTCCACCGCCGCCTTCT
ATGAAAGGTTGGGCTTCGGAATCGTTTTCCGGGACGCCGGCTGGATGATCCTCCAGCGCGGGGATCTCAT
GCTGGAGTTCTTCGCCCACCCTAGGGGGAGGCTAACTGAAACACGGAAGGAGACAATACCGGAAGGAACC
CGCGCTATGACGGCAATAAAAAGACAGAATAAAACGCACGGTGTTGGGTCGTTTGTTCATAAACGCGGGG
TTCGGTCCCAGGGCTGGCACTCTGTCGATACCCCACCGAGACCCCATTGGGGCCAATACGCCCGCGTTTC
TTCCTTTTCCCCACCCCACCCCCCAAGTTCGGGTGAAGGCCCAGGGCTCGCAGCCAACGTCGGGGCGGCA
GGCCCTGCCATAGCCTCAGGTTACTCATATATACTTTAGATTGATTTAAAACTTCATTTTTAATTTAAAA
GGATCTAGGTGAAGATCCTTTTTGATAATCTCATGACCAAAATCCCTTAACGTGAGTTTTCGTTCCACTG
AGCGTCAGACCCCGTAGAAAAGATCAAAGGATCTTCTTGAGATCCTTTTTTTCTGCGCGTAATCTGCTGC
TTGCAAACAAAAAAACCACCGCTACCAGCGGTGGTTTGTTTGCCGGATCAAGAGCTACCAACTCTTTTTC
CGAAGGTAACTGGCTTCAGCAGAGCGCAGATACCAAATACTGTTCTTCTAGTGTAGCCGTAGTTAGGCCA
CCACTTCAAGAACTCTGTAGCACCGCCTACATACCTCGCTCTGCTAATCCTGTTACCAGTGGCTGCTGCC
AGTGGCGATAAGTCGTGTCTTACCGGGTTGGACTCAAGACGATAGTTACCGGATAAGGCGCAGCGGTCGG
GCTGAACGGGGGGTTCGTGCACACAGCCCAGCTTGGAGCGAACGACCTACACCGAACTGAGATACCTACA
GCGTGAGCTATGAGAAAGCGCCACGCTTCCCGAAGGGAGAAAGGCGGACAGGTATCCGGTAAGCGGCAGG
GTCGGAACAGGAGAGCGCACGAGGGAGCTTCCAGGGGGAAACGCCTGGTATCTTTATAGTCCTGTCGGGT
TTCGCCACCTCTGACTTGAGCGTCGATTTTTGTGATGCTCGTCAGGGGGGCGGAGCCTATGGAAAAACGC
CAGCAACGCGGCCTTTTTACGGTTCCTGGCCTTTTGCTGGCCTTTTGCTCACATGTTCTTTCCTGCGTTA
TC
